>Addgene plasmid #195314 | pAAV_Flex_syn_SpikeyGi2_kv2.1 | addgene full sequence | sequence record 386149 | Addgene NGS Result
ATGGCTACGTAGATAAGTAGCATGGCGGGTTAATCATTAACTACAAGGAACCCCTAGTGATGGAGTTGGC
CACTCCCTCTCTGCGCGCTCGCTCGCTCACTGACTCGCTGCGCTCGGTCGTTCGGCTGCGGCGAGCGGTA
TCAGCTCACTCAAAGGCGGTAATACGGTTATCCACAGAATCAGGGGATAACGCAGGAAAGAACATGTGAG
CAAAAGGCCAGCAAAAGGCCAGGAACCGTAAAAAGGCCGCGTTGCTGGCGTTTTTCCATAGGCTCCGCCC
CCCTGACGAGCATCACAAAAATCGACGCTCAAGTCAGAGGTGGCGAAACCCGACAGGACTATAAAGATAC
CAGGCGTTTCCCCCTGGAAGCTCCCTCGTGCGCTCTCCTGTTCCGACCCTGCCGCTTACCGGATACCTGT
CCGCCTTTCTCCCTTCGGGAAGCGTGGCGCTTTCTCATAGCTCACGCTGTAGGTATCTCAGTTCGGTGTA
GGTCGTTCGCTCCAAGCTGGGCTGTGTGCACGAACCCCCCGTTCAGCCCGACCGCTGCGCCTTATCCGGT
AACTATCGTCTTGAGTCCAACCCGGTAAGACACGACTTATCGCCACTGGCAGCAGCCACTGGTAACAGGA
TTAGCAGAGCGAGGTATGTAGGCGGTGCTACAGAGTTCTTGAAGTGGTGGCCTAACTACGGCTACACTAG
AAGAACAGTATTTGGTATCTGCGCTCTGCTGAAGCCAGTTACCTTCGGAAAAAGAGTTGGTAGCTCTTGA
TCCGGCAAACAAACCACCGCTGGTAGCGGTGGTTTTTTTGTTTGCAAGCAGCAGATTACGCGCAGAAAAA
AAGGATCTCAAGAAGATCCTTTGATCTTTTCTACGGGGTCTGACGCTCAGTGGAACGAAAACTCACGTTA
AGGGATTTTGGTCATGAGATTATCAAAAAGGATCTTCACCTAGATCCTTTTAAATTAAAAATGAAGTTTT
AAATCAATCTAAAGTATATATGAGTAAACTTGGTCTGACAGTTACCAATGCTTAATCAGTGAGGCACCTA
TCTCAGCGATCTGTCTATTTCGTTCATCCATAGTTGCCTGACTCCCCGTCGTGTAGATAACTACGATACG
GGAGGGCTTACCATCTGGCCCCAGTGCTGCAATGATACCGCGAGACCCACGCTCACCGGCTCCAGATTTA
TCAGCAATAAACCAGCCAGCCGGAAGGGCCGAGCGCAGAAGTGGTCCTGCAACTTTATCCGCCTCCATCC
AGTCTATTAATTGTTGCCGGGAAGCTAGAGTAAGTAGTTCGCCAGTTAATAGTTTGCGCAACGTTGTTGC
CATTGCTACAGGCATCGTGGTGTCACGCTCGTCGTTTGGTATGGCTTCATTCAGCTCCGGTTCCCAACGA
TCAAGGCGAGTTACATGATCCCCCATGTTGTGCAAAAAAGCGGTTAGCTCCTTCGGTCCTCCGATCGTTG
TCAGAAGTAAGTTGGCCGCAGTGTTATCACTCATGGTTATGGCAGCACTGCATAATTCTCTTACTGTCAT
GCCATCCGTAAGATGCTTTTCTGTGACTGGTGAGTACTCAACCAAGTCATTCTGAGAATAGTGTATGCGG
CGACCGAGTTGCTCTTGCCCGGCGTCAATACGGGATAATACCGCGCCACATAGCAGAACTTTAAAAGTGC
TCATCATTGGAAAACGTTCTTCGGGGCGAAAACTCTCAAGGATCTTACCGCTGTTGAGATCCAGTTCGAT
GTAACCCACTCGTGCACCCAACTGATCTTCAGCATCTTTTACTTTCACCAGCGTTTCTGGGTGAGCAAAA
ACAGGAAGGCAAAATGCCGCAAAAAAGGGAATAAGGGCGACACGGAAATGTTGAATACTCATACTCTTCC
TTTTTCAATATTATTGAAGCATTTATCAGGGTTATTGTCTCATGAGCGGATACATATTTGAATGTATTTA
GAAAAATAAACAAATAGGGGTTCCGCGCACATTTCCCCGAAAAGTGCCACCTAAATTGTAAGCGTTAATA
TTTTGTTAAAATTCGCGTTAAATTTTTGTTAAATCAGCTCATTTTTTAACCAATAGGCCGAAATCGGCAA
AATCCCTTATAAATCAAAAGAATAGACCGAGATAGGGT
[37 nt withheld, positions 2139-2175]
AAAGAACGTGGACTCCAACGTCAAAGG
[49 nt withheld, positions 2203-2251]
T
[91 nt withheld, positions 2253-2343]
G
[124 nt withheld, positions 2345-2468]
CCCATTCGCCATTCAGGCTGCGCAACTGTTGGGAAGGGCGATCGGTGCGGGCCTCTTCGCTATTACGCCA
GCTGCGCGCTCGCTCGCTCACTGAGGCCGCCCGGGCAAAGCCCGGGCGTCGGGCGACCTTTGGTCGCCCG
GCCTCAGTGAGCGAGCGAGCGCGCAGAGAGGGAGTGGCCAACTCCATCACTAGGGGTTCCTTGTAGTTAA
TGATTAACCCGCCATGCTACTTATCTACGTAGCCATGCTCTAGGAAGATCGTAGGTTAATTAAGTGTCTA
GACTGCAGAGGGCCCTGCGTATGAGTGCAAGTGGGTTTTAGGACCAGGATGAGGCGGGGTGGGGGTGCCT
ACCTGACGACCGACCCCGACCCACTGGACAAGCACCCAACCCCCATTCCCCAAATTGCGCATCCCCTATC
AGAGAGGGGGAGGGGAAACAGGATGCGGCGAGGCGCGTGCGCACTGCCAGCTTCAGCACCGCGGACAGTG
CCTTCGCCCCCGCCTGGCGGCGCGCGCCACCGCCGCCTCAGCACTGAAGGCGCGCTGACGTCACTCGCCG
GTCCCCCGCAAACTCCCCTTCCCGGCCACCTTGGTCGCGTCCGCGCCGCCGCCGGCCCAGCCGGACCGCA
CCACGCGAGGCGCGAGATAGGGGGGCACGGGCGCGACCATCTGCGCTGCGGCGCCGGCGACTCAGCGCTG
CCTCAGTCTGCGGTGGGCAGCGGAGGAGTCGTGTCGTGCCTGAGAGCGCAGTCGAGAAGAATTCCCATAA
CTTCGTATAAAGTATCCTATACGAAGTTATATCAAAATAGGAAGACCAATGCTTCACCATCGACCCGAAT
TGCCAAGCATCACCATCGACCCATAACTTCGTATAATGTATGCTATACGAAGTTATACTAGCTAGTTATC
AAAAGCGGGTCGCTTCCGGAAAATCGGTCGCGCAGCTAATAAAGCTATCAATGCTGCTCATGCTGCGCAT
ATCAATCACGCCTTCGGTGCGCGCCGGCAGCGGCGCCACCGGGCTCGGCATGCTGCTCATTTCCAGTTCT
TCCGGCGGTTTGCTCTGCGGCGCCATTTCTTTGGTGTTCAGAATCGGCTGGCTCTGACGCGTGGAAGATC
CAGATGAACCTGAAGAACCCTTAAGGGTTACCACTTCAAGTTGTTTCTTCTGTGAAGCCAGCTGAAATAT
TCTTATTAAGATAACAATTCTCAGAACTCGAAGAAGAGTAACCATCTGCGGCATCTGATCTGTGTTATAT
TCCAGTTTATGCCCCAGAATGTTGCCATCTTCTTTAAAATCGGTGCCTTTCAGTTCAATGCGGTTCACCA
GGGTATCGCCTTCAAATTTCACCACCGCGCGGGTTTTATATTTGCCATCATCTTTAAAGCTAATGGTGCG
TTCCTGCACATAGCCTTCCGGCATCGCGCTTTTAAAAAAATCATGGCGTTTCATATGATCCGGATAGCGG
CTAAAGCACTGCACGCCATAGGTTAAGGTGGTCACCAGGGTCGGCCACGGCACCGGTAGTTTGCCGGTGG
TGCAAATAAATTTCAGGGTCAGTTTGCCAATGGTCGCATCGCCTTCGCCTTCGCCGCGCACGCTAAATTT
ATGGCCGTTCACATCGCCATCCAGTTCCACCAGAATCGGCACCACGCCGGTAAACAGTTCTTCGCCCTGG
CTCGCGCTGCCGCCGGTGCCGCCATACAGTTCATCCATGCCGTGTGTAATGCCCGCTGCGGTCACAAATT
CCAGCAGCACCATGTGATCGCGTTTTTCGTTCGGATCTTTGCTCAGCACGGTCTGGGTGCTCAGATAATG
GTTATCCGGCAGCAGCACCGGGCCATCGCCAATCGGGGTGTTCTGCTGATAATGATCCGCCAGCTGCACG
CTGCCATCTTCCACGTTATGGCGAATGGTAAAGTTCGCTTTAATGCCGTTTTTCTGTTTATCCGCGGTAA
TATACACGTTACTATCATCACCGCGAAATGTACCGTCAGAGAAGGAGTAGGTCATATTAATTAGCAGAGT
GCCCACTACTATGACTGCATCCAAAGTATTCAGTTTGGACCGGAAATAGTTCTTGAAGCCTTCAACAAAC
ACTCTCATGAGAACATCAACAAGGAAGAAGAGTGCTATAGCCAGGGAAACACCTTCAAGAATCTCTCTAA
TGCCTCTTTTCTTCTCACTGATGGCCAGATCCACAATCACCACTATGATGTCTACAATGATAAGCACAAC
TCCAAATACTCTGAATCCAAATGACATCACAAACGGGGAAATTTTTCTCCTAATGGTATTGGAACAGCTG
TCTTGTTCATTACCCTCATCACGACCATCATCAATCTTTATCGTGGGCTCATCTGCTGTTGGAGAGCTCG
AAGTTTTAGTGAGCTCTGACCCCTGTTCATACCTCACAGTCGTCTCCATGGTGGCGCTAGTATAACTTCG
TATAGGATACTTTATACGAAGTTATCATTGGGATTCTTCCTATTTTGATCCAAGCATCACCATCGACCCT
CTAGTCCAGATCTCACCATCGACCCATAACTTCGTATAGCATACATTATACGAAGTTATGTCCCTCGAAG
AGGTTCGCGAAGCTTATCGATAATCAACCTCTGGATTACAAAATTTGTGAAAGATTGACTGGTATTCTTA
ACTATGTTGCTCCTTTTACGCTATGTGGATACGCTGCTTTAATGCCTTTGTATCATGCTATTGCTTCCCG
TATGGCTTTCATTTTCTCCTCCTTGTATAAATCCTGGTTGCTGTCTCTTTATGAGGAGTTGTGGCCCGTT
GTCAGGCAACGTGGCGTGGTGTGCACTGTGTTTGCTGACGCAACCCCCACTGGTTGGGGCATTGCCACCA
CCTGTCAGCTCCTTTCCGGGACTTTCGCTTTCCCCCTCCCTATTGCCACGGCGGAACTCATCGCCGCCTG
CCTTGCCCGCTGCTGGACAGGGGCTCGGCTGTTGGGCACTGACAATTCCGTGGTGTTGTCGGGGAAATCA
TCGTCCTTTCCTTGGCTGCTCGCCTGTGTTGCCACCTGGATTCTGCGCGGGACGTCCTTCTGCTACGTCC
CTTCGGCCCTCAATCCAGCGGACCTTCCTTCCCGCGGCCTGCTGCCGGCTCTGCGGCCTCTTCCGCGTCT
TCGCCTTCGCCCTCAGACGAGTCGGATCTCCCTTTGGGCCGCCTCCCCGCATCGATACCGTCGACCCGGG
CGGCCGCTCATAAAGCTCGACTGTGCCTTCTAGTTGCCAGCCATCTGTTGTTTGCCCCTCCCCCGTGCCT
TCCTTGACCCTGGAAGGTGCCACTCCCACTGTCCTTTCCTAATAAAATGAGGAAATTGCATCGCATTGTC
TGAGTAGGTGTCATTCTATTCTGGGGGGTGGGGTGGGGCAGGACAGCAAGGGGGAGGATTGGGAAGACAA
TAGCAGGCATGCTGGGGATGCGGTCCGGACTGTACAATTGCATTCATTTTATGTTTCAGGTTCAGGGGGA
GATGTGGGAGGTTTTTTAAAGCAAGTAAAACCTCTACAAATGTGGTAAAATCGATAAGGATCTTCCTAGA
GC
Features (pLannotate 1.2.2; 17 found; start..end, strand, type, name):
     46..103     +  repeat_region  AAV2 ITR (fragment): inverted terminal repeat of adeno-associated virus serotype 2 inverted
    263..851     -  rep_origin     ori: high-copy-number ColE1/pMB1/pBR322/pUC origin of replication
   1022..1882    -  CDS            AmpR: β-lactamase; bla; confers resistance to ampicillin, carbenicillin, and related antibiotics
   1883..1987    -  promoter       AmpR promoter: bla
   2040..2468    -  rep_origin     f1 ori (sequence partly withheld): f1 bacteriophage origin of replication; arrow indicates direction of (+) strand synthesis
   2473..2542    -  CDS            lacZα (fragment): LacZα fragment of β-galactosidase; lacZ fragment
   2537..2669    -  repeat_region  AAV2 ITR (fragment): inverted terminal repeat of adeno-associated virus serotype 2 inverted
   2772..3219    +  promoter       hSyn promoter: human synapsin I promoter; confers neuron-specific expression (Kügler et al., 2003)
   3235..3268    -  protein_bind   lox2272: Cre-mediated recombination occurs in the 8-bp core sequence (GGATACTT). lox2272 sites are compatible with each other, but incompatible with loxP or loxN sites (Lee and Saito, 1988). Cre recombinase
   3331..3364    -  protein_bind   loxP: Cre-mediated recombination occurs in the 8-bp core sequence (GCATACAT). Cre recombinase
   3380..3574    -  CDS            Kcnb1 (fragment): KCNB1_RAT - Experimental evidence at protein level: Swiss-Prot protein existence level 1. Voltage-gated potassium channel that mediates transmembrane potassium transport in excitable membranes, primarily in the brain, but also in the pancreas and cardiovascular system. Contributes to the regulation of the action potential (AP) repolarization, duration and frequency of repetitive AP firing in neurons, muscle cells and endocrine cells and plays a role in homeostatic attenuation of electrical excitability throughout the brain (PubMed:10024359, PubMed:10618149, PubMed:12451110, PubMed:17379638, Pu
   3722..4438    -  CDS            cEGFP: cEGFP is a basic (constitutively fluorescent) green fluorescent protein published in 2008, derived from Aequorea victoria.
   4910..4943    +  protein_bind   lox2272: Cre-mediated recombination occurs in the 8-bp core sequence (GGATACTT). lox2272 sites are compatible with each other, but incompatible with loxP or loxN sites (Lee and Saito, 1988). Cre recombinase
   5014..5047    +  protein_bind   loxP: Cre-mediated recombination occurs in the 8-bp core sequence (GCATACAT). Cre recombinase
   5080..5668    +  misc_feature   WPRE: woodchuck hepatitis virus posttranscriptional regulatory element
   5709..5916    +  polyA_signal   bGH poly(A) signal: bovine growth hormone polyadenylation signal
   5947..6015    -  CDS            large T antigen (fragment): large T antigen from SV40 (simian virus 40)
