[The description below was written by a language model from this plasmid's Addgene catalogue record and pLannotate feature annotations shown in this document.]
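Description:
pAAV_Flex_syn_SpikeyGi2_kv2.1 is an AAV transfer plasmid for Cre-dependent, neuron-specific expression of the genetically encoded voltage indicator SpikeyGi2. It is built on an AAV-Syn-FLEX backbone and is maintained in bacteria through a ColE1/pUC-type origin with ampicillin selection (AmpR under its own bla promoter). An f1 origin and a small lacZα remnant are also present. The catalogue lists the plasmid as low copy and names a recombination-deficient host strain, which is common for vectors with unstable ITR repeats. The annotation detects the two AAV2 inverted terminal repeats only as fragments. They flank the expression cassette and provide the signals for replication and packaging of the cassette into recombinant AAV particles.

Between the ITRs, the human synapsin I promoter restricts expression to neurons. Downstream lies a FLEX (double-floxed inverted) switch, with paired lox2272 and loxP sites in opposing orientation on either side of the coding sequence, which sits on the antisense strand relative to the promoter. The indicator is therefore not expressed until Cre recombinase inverts the cassette and locks it in the sense orientation. The annotated parts of the synthetic insert are a GFP-derived fluorescent domain (matched as cEGFP) and a fragment of rat Kcnb1 (Kv2.1), which serves as the motif targeting the sensor to the soma and axon initial segment. The unannotated region upstream of the GFP in the reading frame presumably holds the voltage-sensing portion, but the record does not describe it. A WPRE and bGH polyadenylation signal follow to enhance transcript stability and processing.

The sequenced record (6,040 nt) is slightly shorter than the stated total size of 6,189 bp. The construct is intended for voltage imaging in Cre-defined neuronal populations, including in vivo two-photon recording.
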