Addgene plasmid #195314: pAAV_Flex_syn_SpikeyGi2_kv2.1
Purpose: Genetically-encoded voltage indicator SpikeyGi2, soma and AIS targeted, double-flowed in AAV vector under the promoter hSyn
Depositing lab: Vincent Pieribone. Depositing organization: John B. Pierce Laboratory. Publication: High-speed low-light in vivo two-photon voltage imaging of large neuronal populations. Platisa J, Ye X, Ahrens AM, Liu C, Chen IA, Davison IG, Tian L, Pieribone VA, Chen JL. Nat Methods. 2023 Mar 27. doi: 10.1038/s41592-023-01820-3. PubMed 36973547.
Backbone
  Vector backbone: AAV-Syn-FLEX
  Backbone manufacturer: original from Stratagene
  Backbone size w/o insert (bp): 4661
  Total vector size (bp): 6189
  Vector type: Mammalian Expression, AAV
Growth in bacteria
  Bacterial resistance: Ampicillin, 100 μg/mL
  Growth temperature: 30°C
  Growth strain: NEB Stable
  Copy number: Low Copy
Gene/Insert
  Gene/Insert name: SpikeyGi2
  Species: Synthetic
  Insert size (bp): 1284
  Promoter: human synapsin promoter
  Cloning method: Restriction Enzyme; 5′ cloning site NheI (destroyed during cloning); 3′ cloning site KpnI (destroyed during cloning)
  Sequencing primers: 5′ gcacgggcgcgaccatctgc; 3′ aaagcagcgtatccacatag
Terms and licenses: Academic/Nonprofit Terms; Industry Terms: Not Available to Industry
How to cite: pAAV_Flex_syn_SpikeyGi2_kv2.1 was a gift from Vincent Pieribone (Addgene plasmid # 195314 ; http://n2t.net/addgene:195314 ; RRID:Addgene_195314)
